LOCUS       Exported 8845 bp ds-DNA circular SYN 12-MAY-2021
DEFINITION  Constitutive ETV4 ORF, puromycin selection.
ACCESSION   .
VERSION     .
KEYWORDS    pLX_TRC311 ETV4-S
SOURCE      synthetic DNA construct
  ORGANISM  synthetic DNA construct
REFERENCE   1 (bases 1 to 8845)
  AUTHORS   Wang B, Krall EB, Aguirre AJ, Kim M, Widlund HR, Doshi MB, Sicinska
            E, Sulahian R, Goodale A, Cowley GS, Piccioni F, Doench JG, Root DE,
            Hahn WC
  TITLE     ATXN1L, CIC, and ETS Transcription Factors Modulate Sensitivity to
            MAPK Pathway Inhibition.
  JOURNAL   Cell Rep. 2017 Feb 7;18(6):1543-1557. doi:
            10.1016/j.celrep.2017.01.031.
  PUBMED    28178529
REFERENCE   2 (bases 1 to 8845)
  AUTHORS   .
  TITLE     Direct Submission
  JOURNAL   Exported May 12, 2021 from SnapGene Server 1.1.58
            http://www.snapgene.com
FEATURES             Location/Qualifiers
     source          1..8845
                     /organism="synthetic DNA construct"
                     /mol_type="other DNA"
     promoter        98..1276
                     /label=EF-1-alpha promoter
                     /note="strong constitutive promoter for human elongation
                     factor EF-1-alpha"
     intron          329..1267
                     /label=EF-1-alpha intron A
                     /note="intron upstream of the start codon of human
                     EF-1-alpha"
     primer_bind     1224..1244
                     /label=EF1a-F
                     /note="Human elongation factor-1a promoter, forward primer"
     protein_bind    1296..1320
                     /gene="mutant version of attB"
                     /label=attB1
                     /bound_moiety="BP Clonase(TM)"
                     /note="recombination site for the Gateway(R) BP reaction"
     protein_bind    complement(1942..1966)
                     /gene="mutant version of attB"
                     /label=attB2
                     /bound_moiety="BP Clonase(TM)"
                     /note="recombination site for the Gateway(R) BP reaction"
     CDS             1974..2015
                     /codon_start=1
                     /product="epitope tag from simian virus 5"
                     /label=V5 tag
                     /translation="GKPIPNPLLGLDST"
     misc_feature    2066..2654
                     /label=WPRE
                     /note="woodchuck hepatitis virus posttranscriptional
                     regulatory element"
     primer_bind     complement(2119..2139)
                     /label=WPRE-R
                     /note="WPRE, reverse primer"
     CDS             complement(2537..2548)
                     /codon_start=1
                     /product="Factor Xa recognition and cleavage site"
                     /label=Factor Xa site
                     /translation="IEGR"
     LTR             2726..2959
                     /label=3' LTR (Delta-U3)
                     /note="self-inactivating 3' long terminal repeat (LTR) from
                     HIV-1"
     polyA_signal    3037..3158
                     /label=SV40 poly(A) signal
                     /note="SV40 polyadenylation signal"
     primer_bind     complement(3074..3093)
                     /label=SV40pA-R
                     /note="SV40 polyA, reverse primer"
     primer_bind     3128..3147
                     /label=EBV-rev
                     /note="SV40 polyA terminator, reverse primer"
     rep_origin      3198..3333
                     /label=SV40 ori
                     /note="SV40 origin of replication"
     primer_bind     complement(3353..3372)
                     /label=T7
                     /note="T7 promoter, forward primer"
     promoter        complement(3354..3372)
                     /label=T7 promoter
                     /note="promoter for bacteriophage T7 RNA polymerase"
     primer_bind     complement(3382..3399)
                     /label=M13 Forward
                     /note="In lacZ gene. Also called M13-F20 or M13 (-21)
                     Forward"
     primer_bind     complement(3382..3398)
                     /label=M13 fwd
                     /note="common sequencing primer, one of multiple similar
                     variants"
     primer_bind     complement(3391..3413)
                     /label=M13/pUC Forward
                     /note="In lacZ gene"
     rep_origin      3540..3995
                     /direction=RIGHT
                     /label=f1 ori
                     /note="f1 bacteriophage origin of replication; arrow
                     indicates direction of (+) strand synthesis"
     primer_bind     complement(3627..3646)
                     /label=F1ori-R
                     /note="F1 origin, reverse primer"
     primer_bind     3837..3858
                     /label=F1ori-F
                     /note="F1 origin, forward primer"
     promoter        4021..4125
                     /gene="bla"
                     /label=AmpR promoter
     CDS             4126..4986
                     /codon_start=1
                     /gene="bla"
                     /product="beta-lactamase"
                     /label=AmpR
                     /note="confers resistance to ampicillin, carbenicillin, and
                     related antibiotics"
                     /translation="MSIQHFRVALIPFFAAFCLPVFAHPETLVKVKDAEDQLGARVGYI
                     ELDLNSGKILESFRPEERFPMMSTFKVLLCGAVLSRIDAGQEQLGRRIHYSQNDLVEYS
                     PVTEKHLTDGMTVRELCSAAITMSDNTAANLLLTTIGGPKELTAFLHNMGDHVTRLDRW
                     EPELNEAIPNDERDTTMPVAMATTLRKLLTGELLTLASRQQLIDWMEADKVAGPLLRSA
                     LPAGWFIADKSGAGERGSRGIIAALGPDGKPSRIVVIYTTGSQATMDERNRQIAEIGAS
                     LIKHW"
     primer_bind     complement(4344..4363)
                     /label=Amp-R
                     /note="Ampicillin resistance gene, reverse primer"
     rep_origin      5157..5745
                     /direction=RIGHT
                     /label=ori
                     /note="high-copy-number ColE1/pMB1/pBR322/pUC origin of
                     replication"
     primer_bind     5646..5665
                     /label=pBR322ori-F
                     /note="pBR322 origin, forward primer"
     primer_bind     5899..5916
                     /label=L4440
                     /note="L4440 vector, forward primer"
     protein_bind    6033..6054
                     /label=CAP binding site
                     /bound_moiety="E. coli catabolite activator protein"
                     /note="CAP binding activates transcription in the presence
                     of cAMP."
     promoter        6069..6099
                     /label=lac promoter
                     /note="promoter for the E. coli lac operon"
     protein_bind    6107..6123
                     /label=lac operator
                     /bound_moiety="lac repressor encoded by lacI"
                     /note="The lac repressor binds to the lac operator to
                     inhibit transcription in E. coli. This inhibition can be
                     relieved by adding lactose or
                     isopropyl-beta-D-thiogalactopyranoside (IPTG)."
     primer_bind     6112..6134
                     /label=M13/pUC Reverse
                     /note="In lacZ gene"
     primer_bind     6131..6147
                     /label=M13 rev
                     /note="common sequencing primer, one of multiple similar
                     variants"
     primer_bind     6131..6147
                     /label=M13 Reverse
                     /note="In lacZ gene. Also called M13-rev"
     primer_bind     6166..6186
                     /label=T3
                     /note="T3 promoter, forward primer"
     promoter        6168..6186
                     /label=T3 promoter
                     /note="promoter for bacteriophage T3 RNA polymerase"
     promoter        6214..6440
                     /label=RSV promoter
                     /note="Rous sarcoma virus enhancer/promoter"
     LTR             6441..6621
                     /label=5' LTR (truncated)
                     /note="truncated 5' long terminal repeat (LTR) from HIV-1"
     misc_feature    6668..6793
                     /label=HIV-1 Psi
                     /note="packaging signal of human immunodeficiency virus
                     type 1"
     misc_feature    7286..7519
                     /label=RRE
                     /note="The Rev response element (RRE) of HIV-1 allows for
                     Rev-dependent mRNA export from the nucleus to the
                     cytoplasm."
     CDS             7704..7748
                     /codon_start=1
                     /product="antigenic peptide corresponding to amino acids
                     655 to 669 of the HIV envelope protein gp41 (Lutje Hulsik
                     et al., 2013)"
                     /label=gp41 peptide
                     /note="recognized by the 2H10 single-chain llama nanobody"
                     /translation="KNEQELLELDKWASL"
     promoter        7979..8189
                     /label=SV40 promoter
                     /note="SV40 early promoter"
     promoter        8001..8197
                     /label=SV40 promoter
                     /note="SV40 early promoter"
     rep_origin      8048..8183
                     /label=SV40 ori
                     /note="SV40 origin of replication"
     CDS             8219..8614
                     /codon_start=1
                     /gene="Aspergillus terreus BSD"
                     /product="blasticidin S deaminase"
                     /label=BSD
                     /note="confers resistance to blasticidin"
                     /translation="MAKPLSQEESTLIERATATINSIPISEDYSVASAALSSDGRIFTG
                     VNVYHFTGGPCAELVVLGTAAAAAAGNLTCIVAIGNENRGILSPCGRCRQVLLDLHPGI
                     KAIVKDSDGQPTAVGIRELLPSGYVWEG"
     misc_feature    8688..8805
                     /label=cPPT/CTS
                     /note="central polypurine tract and central termination
                     sequence of HIV-1"
ORIGIN
        1 ggctcgaggc ctgcaggtgc aaagatggat aaagttttaa acagagagga atctttgcag
       61 ctaatggacc ttctaggtct tgaaaggagt gggaattggc tccggtgccc gtcagtgggc
      121 agagcgcaca tcgcccacag tccccgagaa gttgggggga ggggtcggca attgaaccgg
      181 tgcctagaga aggtggcgcg gggtaaactg ggaaagtgat gtcgtgtact ggctccgcct
      241 ttttcccgag ggtgggggag aaccgtatat aagtgcagta gtcgccgtga acgttctttt
      301 tcgcaacggg tttgccgcca gaacacaggt aagtgccgtg tgtggttccc gcgggcctgg
      361 cctctttacg ggttatggcc cttgcgtgcc ttgaattact tccacctggc tgcagtacgt
      421 gattcttgat cccgagcttc gggttggaag tgggtgggag agttcgaggc cttgcgctta
      481 aggagcccct tcgcctcgtg cttgagttga ggcctggcct gggcgctggg gccgccgcgt
      541 gcgaatctgg tggcaccttc gcgcctgtct cgctgctttc gataagtctc tagccattta
      601 aaatttttga tgacctgctg cgacgctttt tttctggcaa gatagtcttg taaatgcggg
      661 ccaagatctg cacactggta tttcggtttt tggggccgcg ggcggcgacg gggcccgtgc
      721 gtcccagcgc acatgttcgg cgaggcgggg cctgcgagcg cggccaccga gaatcggacg
      781 ggggtagtct caagctggcc ggcctgctct ggtgcctggc ctcgcgccgc cgtgtatcgc
      841 cccgccctgg gcggcaaggc tggcccggtc ggcaccagtt gcgtgagcgg aaagatggcc
      901 gcttcccggc cctgctgcag ggagctcaaa atggaggacg cggcgctcgg gagagcgggc
      961 gggtgagtca cccacacaaa ggaaaagggc ctttccgtcc tcagccgtcg cttcatgtga
     1021 ctccacggag taccgggcgc cgtccaggca cctcgattag ttctcgagct tttggagtac
     1081 gtcgtcttta ggttgggggg aggggtttta tgcgatggag tttccccaca ctgagtgggt
     1141 ggagactgaa gttaggccag cttggcactt gatgtaattc tccttggaat ttgccctttt
     1201 tgagtttgga tcttggttca ttctcaagcc tcagacagtg gttcaaagtt tttttcttcc
     1261 atttcaggtg tcgtgaggct agcatcgatt gatcaacaag tttgtacaaa aaagttggca
     1321 tgtacctcca cacagagggc ttctctgggc cctctccagg tgacggggcc atgggctatg
     1381 gctatgagaa acctctgcga ccattcccag atgatgtctg cgttgtccct gagaaatttg
     1441 aaggagacat caagcaggaa ggggtcggtg catttcgaga ggggccgccc taccagcgcc
     1501 ggggtgccct gcagctgtgg caatttctgg tggccttgct ggatgaccca acaaatgccc
     1561 atttcattgc ctggacgggc cggggaatgg agttcaagct cattgagcct gaggaggtcg
     1621 ccaggctctg gggcatccag aagaaccggc cagccatgaa ttacgacaag ctgagccgct
     1681 cgctccgata ctattatgag aaaggcatca tgcagaaggt ggctggtgag cgttacgtgt
     1741 acaagtttgt gtgtgagccc gaggccctct tctctttggc cttcccggac aatcagcgtc
     1801 cagctctcaa ggctgagttt gaccggcctg tcagtgagga ggacacagtc cctttgtccc
     1861 acttggatga gagccccgcc tacctcccag agctggctgg ccccgcccag ccatttggcc
     1921 ccaagggtgg ctactcttac tacccaactt tcttgtacaa agtggttgat atcggtaagc
     1981 ctatccctaa ccctctcctc ggtctcgatt ctacgtagta atgaactagt accggttaag
     2041 tcgacaatca acgcgttaag tcgacaatca acctctggat tacaaaattt gtgaaagatt
     2101 gactggtatt cttaactatg ttgctccttt tacgctatgt ggatacgctg ctttaatgcc
     2161 tttgtatcat gctattgctt cccgtatggc tttcattttc tcctccttgt ataaatcctg
     2221 gttgctgtct ctttatgagg agttgtggcc cgttgtcagg caacgtggcg tggtgtgcac
     2281 tgtgtttgct gacgcaaccc ccactggttg gggcattgcc accacctgtc agctcctttc
     2341 cgggactttc gctttccccc tccctattgc cacggcggaa ctcatcgccg cctgccttgc
     2401 ccgctgctgg acaggggctc ggctgttggg cactgacaat tccgtggtgt tgtcggggaa
     2461 atcatcgtcc tttccttggc tgctcgcctg tgttgccacc tggattctgc gcgggacgtc
     2521 cttctgctac gtcccttcgg ccctcaatcc agcggacctt ccttcccgcg gcctgctgcc
     2581 ggctctgcgg cctcttccgc gtcttcgcct tcgccctcag acgagtcgga tctccctttg
     2641 ggccgcctcc ccgcgtcgac tttaagacca atgacttaca aggcagctgt agatcttagc
     2701 cactttttaa aagaaaaggg gggactggaa gggctaattc actcccaacg aagacaagat
     2761 ctgctttttg cttgtactgg gtctctctgg ttagaccaga tctgagcctg ggagctctct
     2821 ggctaactag ggaacccact gcttaagcct caataaagct tgccttgagt gcttcaagta
     2881 gtgtgtgccc gtctgttgtg tgactctggt aactagagat ccctcagacc cttttagtca
     2941 gtgtggaaaa tctctagcag tacgtatagt agttcatgtc atcttattat tcagtattta
     3001 taacttgcaa agaaatgaat atcagagagt gagaggaact tgtttattgc agcttataat
     3061 ggttacaaat aaagcaatag catcacaaat ttcacaaata aagcattttt ttcactgcat
     3121 tctagttgtg gtttgtccaa actcatcaat gtatcttatc atgtctggct ctagctatcc
     3181 cgcccctaac tccgcccatc ccgcccctaa ctccgcccag ttccgcccat tctccgcccc
     3241 atggctgact aatttttttt atttatgcag aggccgaggc cgcctcggcc tctgagctat
     3301 tccagaagta gtgaggaggc ttttttggag gcctagggac gtacccaatt cgccctatag
     3361 tgagtcgtat tacgcgcgct cactggccgt cgttttacaa cgtcgtgact gggaaaaccc
     3421 tggcgttacc caacttaatc gccttgcagc acatccccct ttcgccagct ggcgtaatag
     3481 cgaagaggcc cgcaccgatc gcccttccca acagttgcgc agcctgaatg gcgaatgggn
     3541 nnnnnnnnnn nnnnnnnnnn nnnnnnnnnn nnnnnnnnnn nnnnnnnnnn nnnnnnnnnn
     3601 nnnnnnnnnn nnnnnnnnnn nnnnnnnnnn nnnnnnnnnn nnnnnnnnnn nnnnnnnnnn
     3661 nnncnnnnnn nnnnnnnnnn nnnnnnnnnn nnnnnnnnnn nnnnnnnnnn nnnnnnnnnn
     3721 nnnnnnnnnn nnnnnnnnnn nnnnnnnnnn nnnnnannnn nnnnnnnnnn nnnnnnnnnn
     3781 nnnnnnnnnn nnnnnnnnnn nnnnnccttt gacgttggag tccacgttct ttaatagtgg
     3841 actcttgttc caaactggaa caacactcaa ccctatctcg gtctattctt ttgatttata
     3901 agggattttg ccgatttcgg cctattggtt aaaaaatgag ctgatttaac aaaaatttaa
     3961 cgcgaatttt aacaaaatat taacgcttac aatttaggtg gcacttttcg gggaaatgtg
     4021 cgcggaaccc ctatttgttt atttttctaa atacattcaa atatgtatcc gctcatgaga
     4081 caataaccct gataaatgct tcaataatat tgaaaaagga agagtatgag tattcaacat
     4141 ttccgtgtcg cccttattcc cttttttgcg gcattttgcc ttcctgtttt tgctcaccca
     4201 gaaacgctgg tgaaagtaaa agatgctgaa gatcagttgg gtgcacgagt gggttacatc
     4261 gaactggatc tcaacagcgg taagatcctt gagagttttc gccccgaaga acgttttcca
     4321 atgatgagca cttttaaagt tctgctatgt ggcgcggtat tatcccgtat tgacgccggg
     4381 caagagcaac tcggtcgccg catacactat tctcagaatg acttggttga gtactcacca
     4441 gtcacagaaa agcatcttac ggatggcatg acagtaagag aattatgcag tgctgccata
     4501 accatgagtg ataacactgc ggccaactta cttctgacaa cgatcggagg accgaaggag
     4561 ctaaccgctt ttttgcacaa catgggggat catgtaactc gccttgatcg ttgggaaccg
     4621 gagctgaatg aagccatacc aaacgacgag cgtgacacca cgatgcctgt agcaatggca
     4681 acaacgttgc gcaaactatt aactggcgaa ctacttactc tagcttcccg gcaacaatta
     4741 atagactgga tggaggcgga taaagttgca ggaccacttc tgcgctcggc ccttccggct
     4801 ggctggttta ttgctgataa atctggagcc ggtgagcgtg ggtctcgcgg tatcattgca
     4861 gcactggggc cagatggtaa gccctcccgt atcgtagtta tctacacgac ggggagtcag
     4921 gcaactatgg atgaacgaaa tagacagatc gctgagatag gtgcctcact gattaagcat
     4981 tggtaactgt cagaccaagt ttactcatat atactttaga ttgatttaaa acttcatttt
     5041 taatttaaaa ggatctaggt gaagatcctt tttgataatc tcatgaccaa aatcccttaa
     5101 cgtgagtttt cgttccactg agcgtcagac cccgtagaaa agatcaaagg atcttcttga
     5161 gatccttttt ttctgcgcgt aatctgctgc ttgcaaacaa aaaaaccacc gctaccagcg
     5221 gtggtttgtt tgccggatca agagctacca actctttttc cgaaggtaac tggcttcagc
     5281 agagcgcaga taccaaatac tgttcttcta gtgtagccgt agttaggcca ccacttcaag
     5341 aactctgtag caccgcctac atacctcgct ctgctaatcc tgttaccagt ggctgctgcc
     5401 agtggcgata agtcgtgtct taccgggttg gactcaagac gatagttacc ggataaggcg
     5461 cagcggtcgg gctgaacggg gggttcgtgc acacagccca gcttggagcg aacgacctac
     5521 accgaactga gatacctaca gcgtgagcta tgagaaagcg ccacgcttcc cgaagggaga
     5581 aaggcggaca ggtatccggt aagcggcagg gtcggaacag gagagcgcac gagggagctt
     5641 ccagggggaa acgcctggta tctttatagt cctgtcgggt ttcgccacct ctgacttgag
     5701 cgtcgatttt tgtgatgctc gtcagggggg cggagcctat ggaaaaacgc cagcaacgcg
     5761 gcctttttac ggttcctggc cttttgctgg ccttttgctc acatgttctt tcctgcgtta
     5821 tcccctgatt ctgtggataa ccgtattacc gcctttgagt gagctgatac cgctcgccgc
     5881 agccgaacga ccgagcgcag cgagtcagtg agcgaggaag cggaagagcg cccaatacgc
     5941 aaaccgcctc tccccgcgcg ttggccgatt cattaatgca gctggcacga caggtttccc
     6001 gactggaaag cgggcagtga gcgcaacgca attaatgtga gttagctcac tcattaggca
     6061 ccccaggctt tacactttat gcttccggct cgtatgttgt gtggaattgt gagcggataa
     6121 caatttcaca caggaaacag ctatgaccat gattacgcca agcgcgcaat taaccctcac
     6181 taaagggaac aaaagctgga gctgcaagct taatgtagtc ttatgcaata ctcttgtagt
     6241 cttgcaacat ggtaacgatg agttagcaac atgccttaca aggagagaaa aagcaccgtg
     6301 catgccgatt ggtggaagta aggtggtacg atcgtgcctt attaggaagg caacagacgg
     6361 gtctgacatg gattggacga accactgaat tgccgcattg cagagatatt gtatttaagt
     6421 gcctagctcg atacataaac gggtctctct ggttagacca gatctgagcc tgggagctct
     6481 ctggctaact agggaaccca ctgcttaagc ctcaataaag cttgccttga gtgcttcaag
     6541 tagtgtgtgc ccgtctgttg tgtgactctg gtaactagag atccctcaga cccttttagt
     6601 cagtgtggaa aatctctagc agtggcgccc gaacagggac ttgaaagcga aagggaaacc
     6661 agaggagctc tctcgacgca ggactcggct tgctgaagcg cgcacggcaa gaggcgaggg
     6721 gcggcgactg gtgagtacgc caaaaatttt gactagcgga ggctagaagg agagagatgg
     6781 gtgcgagagc gtcagtatta agcgggggag aattagatcg cgatgggaaa aaattcggtt
     6841 aaggccaggg ggaaagaaaa aatataaatt aaaacatata gtatgggcaa gcagggagct
     6901 agaacgattc gcagttaatc ctggcctgtt agaaacatca gaaggctgta gacaaatact
     6961 gggacagcta caaccatccc ttcagacagg atcagaagaa cttagatcat tatataatac
     7021 agtagcaacc ctctattgtg tgcatcaaag gatagagata aaagacacca aggaagcttt
     7081 agacaagata gaggaagagc aaaacaaaag taagaccacc gcacagcaag cggccgctga
     7141 tcttcagacc tggaggagga gatatgaggg acaattggag aagtgaatta tataaatata
     7201 aagtagtaaa aattgaacca ttaggagtag cacccaccaa ggcaaagaga agagtggtgc
     7261 agagagaaaa aagagcagtg ggaataggag ctttgttcct tgggttcttg ggagcagcag
     7321 gaagcactat gggcgcagcg tcaatgacgc tgacggtaca ggccagacaa ttattgtctg
     7381 gtatagtgca gcagcagaac aatttgctga gggctattga ggcgcaacag catctgttgc
     7441 aactcacagt ctggggcatc aagcagctcc aggcaagaat cctggctgtg gaaagatacc
     7501 taaaggatca acagctcctg gggatttggg gttgctctgg aaaactcatt tgcaccactg
     7561 ctgtgccttg gaatgctagt tggagtaata aatctctgga acagatttgg aatcacacga
     7621 cctggatgga gtgggacaga gaaattaaca attacacaag cttaatacac tccttaattg
     7681 aagaatcgca aaaccagcaa gaaaagaatg aacaagaatt attggaatta gataaatggg
     7741 caagtttgtg gaattggttt aacataacaa attggctgtg gtatataaaa ttattcataa
     7801 tgatagtagg aggcttggta ggtttaagaa tagtttttgc tgtactttct atagtgaata
     7861 gagttaggca gggatattca ccattatcgt ttcagaccca cctcccaacc ccgaggggac
     7921 ccatgcattg catctcaatt agtcagcaac caggtgtgga aagtccccag gctccccagc
     7981 aggcagaagt atgcaaagca tgcgtctcaa ttagtcagca accatagtcc cgcccctaac
     8041 tccgcccatc ccgcccctaa ctccgcccag ttccgcccat tctccgcccc atggctgact
     8101 aatttttttt atttatgcag aggccgaggc cgcctcggcc tctgagctat tccagaagta
     8161 gtgaggaggc ttttttggag gcctaggctt ttgcaaaaag ctttctagag gtaccaccat
     8221 ggccaagcct ttgtctcaag aagaatccac cctcattgaa agagcaacgg ctacaatcaa
     8281 cagcatcccc atctctgaag actacagcgt cgccagcgca gctctctcta gcgacggccg
     8341 catcttcact ggtgtcaatg tatatcattt tactggggga ccttgtgcag aactcgtggt
     8401 gctgggcact gctgctgctg cggcagctgg caacctgact tgtatcgtcg cgatcggaaa
     8461 tgagaacagg ggcatcttga gcccctgcgg acggtgccga caggtgcttc tcgatctgca
     8521 tcctgggatc aaagccatag tgaaggacag tgatggacag ccgacggcag ttgggattcg
     8581 tgaattgctg ccctctggtt atgtgtggga gggcctgcag ctgcagtagt aaggcgcgcc
     8641 gttaacgaat tctagatctt gagacaaatg gcagtattca tccacaattt taaaagaaaa
     8701 ggggggattg gggggtacag tgcaggggaa agaatagtag acataatagc aacagacata
     8761 caaactaaag aattacaaaa acaaattaca aaaattcaaa attttcgggt ttattacagg
     8821 gacagcagag atccactttg gcgcc
//
