[The description below was written by a language model from this plasmid's Addgene catalogue record and the feature table of its GenBank file.]
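Description:
pLX_TRC311 ETV4-S is a third-generation-style, self-inactivating HIV-1 lentiviral expression plasmid built on the pLX_TRC311 backbone, carrying a short open reading frame of human ETV4 (also known as PEA3 or E1AF), an ETS-family transcription factor. It is maintained in E. coli through a high-copy ColE1/pUC origin with ampicillin resistance (bla), and the backbone also contains an f1 origin. The catalogue lists it simply as a mammalian expression vector. However, the feature table shows the full set of lentiviral transfer elements: an RSV promoter driving a truncated 5' LTR, the Psi packaging signal, the RRE for Rev-dependent export of genomic RNA, a cPPT/CTS, a WPRE and a U3-deleted 3' LTR followed by an SV40 polyadenylation signal.

Within the proviral region there are two expression units. An SV40 early promoter drives blasticidin S deaminase for selection of transduced cells. Downstream of the cPPT, the EF-1-alpha promoter with its first intron constitutively drives the ETV4 ORF. The ORF was introduced by Gateway recombination and sits between the attB1 and attB2 sites. The ETV4 coding sequence itself is not annotated, but the roughly 620 bp interval between these sites matches the stated insert size. A backbone-encoded V5 epitope lies immediately after attB2 for C-terminal tagging, and the WPRE enhances transcript expression.

The construct is intended for stable, constitutive ETV4 overexpression and was deposited with a study of ETS factors and sensitivity to MAPK pathway inhibition. Two discrepancies exist in the record. The sequence file's definition line mentions puromycin selection, whereas both the catalogue and the annotated BSD gene indicate blasticidin. The file length (8845 bp) also differs from the listed total size (9051 bp).
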