Addgene plasmid #74983: pLX_TRC311 ETV4-S
Purpose: Constitutive ETV4 ORF, blasticidin selection
Depositing lab: William Hahn. Depositing organization: Dana-Farber Cancer Institute. Publication: ATXN1L, CIC, and ETS Transcription Factors Modulate Sensitivity to MAPK Pathway Inhibition. Wang B, Krall EB, Aguirre AJ, Kim M, Widlund HR, Doshi MB, Sicinska E, Sulahian R, Goodale A, Cowley GS, Piccioni F, Doench JG, Root DE, Hahn WC. Cell Rep. 2017 Feb 7;18(6):1543-1557. doi: 10.1016/j.celrep.2017.01.031. PubMed 28178529.
Backbone
  Vector backbone: pLX_TRC311
  Backbone manufacturer: Broad Institute - Genetic Perturbation Platform
  Backbone size w/o insert (bp): 10065
  Total vector size (bp): 9051
  Vector type: Mammalian Expression
  Selectable markers: Blasticidin
Growth in bacteria
  Bacterial resistance: Ampicillin, 100 μg/mL
  Growth temperature: 37°C
  Growth strain: NEB Stable
  Copy number: High Copy
Gene/Insert
  Gene/Insert name: ETV4
  Insert size (bp): 624
  GenBank ID: NM_001261439.1
  Entrez Gene: ETV4 (a.k.a. E1A-F, E1AF, PEA3, PEAS3)
  Tag / fusion protein: V5 (C terminal on backbone)
  Cloning method: Gateway Cloning
  Sequencing primers: 5′ TCAAGCCTCAGACAGTGGTTC
Resource information
  A portion of this plasmid was derived from a plasmid made by: CSSB human ORFeome collection (BC007242, clone number 2964546)
Terms and licenses: Academic/Nonprofit Terms; Industry Terms: Not Available to Industry
How to cite: pLX_TRC311 ETV4-S was a gift from William Hahn (Addgene plasmid # 74983 ; http://n2t.net/addgene:74983 ; RRID:Addgene_74983)
