>Addgene plasmid #74983 | pLX_TRC311 ETV4-S | addgene partial sequence | sequence record 147522 | WPRE-R 5'-CATAGCGTAAAAGGAGCAACA-3'
ATTTTGTAATCCAGAGGTTGATTGTCGACTTAACGCGTTGATTGTCGACTTAACCGGTACTAGTTCATTA
CTACGTAGAATCGAGACCGAGGAGAGGGTTAGGGATAGGCTTACCGATATCAACCACTTTGTACAAGAAA
GTTGGGTAGTAAGAGTAGCCACCCTTGGGGCCAAATGGCTGGGCGGGGCCAGCCAGCTCTGGGAGGTAGG
CGGGGCTCTCATCCAAGTGGGACAAAGGGACTGTGTCCTCCTCACTGACAGGCCGGTCAAACTCAGCCTT
GAGAGCTGGACGCTGATTGTCCGGGAAGGCCAAAGAGAAGAGGGCCTCGGGCTCACACACAAACTTGTAC
ACGTAACGCTCACCAGCCACCTTCTGCATGATGCCTTTCTCATAATAGTATCGGAGCGAGCGGCTCAGCT
TGTCGTAATTCATGGCTGGCCGGTTCTTCTGGATGCCCCAGAGCCTGGCGACCTCCTCAGGCTCAATGAG
CTTGAACTCCATTCCCCGGCCCGTCCAGGCAATGAAATGGGCATTTGTTGGGTCATCCAGCAAGGCCACC
AGAAATTGCCACAGCTGCAGGGCACCCCGGCGCTGGTAGGGCGGCCCCTCTCGAAATGCACCGACCCCTT
CCTGCTTGATGTCTCCTTCAAATTTCTCAGGGACAACGCAGACATCATCTGGGAATGGTCGCAGAGGTTT
CTCATAGCCATAGCCCATGGCCCCGTCACCTGGAGAGGGCCCAGAGAAGCCCTCTGTGTGGAGGTACATG
CCAACTTTTTTGTACAAACTTGTTGATCAATCGATGCTAGCCTCACGACACCTGAAATGGAAGAAAAAAA
CTTTGAACCACTGTCTGAGGCTTGAGAATGAACCAAGATCCAAACTCAAAAAGGGCAAA
