>Addgene plasmid #74983 | pLX_TRC311 ETV4-S | addgene partial sequence | sequence record 147523 | EF1a-F 5'-TCAAGCCTCAGACAGTGGTTC-3'
AAAAAGTTGGCATGTACCTCCACACAGAGGGCTTCTCTGGGCCCTCTCCAGGTGACGGGGCCATGGGCTA
TGGCTATGAGAAACCTCTGCGACCATTCCCAGATGATGTCTGCGTTGTCCCTGAGAAATTTGAAGGAGAC
ATCAAGCAGGAAGGGGTCGGTGCATTTCGAGAGGGGCCGCCCTACCAGCGCCGGGGTGCCCTGCAGCTGT
GGCAATTTCTGGTGGCCTTGCTGGATGACCCAACAAATGCCCATTTCATTGCCTGGACGGGCCGGGGAAT
GGAGTTCAAGCTCATTGAGCCTGAGGAGGTCGCCAGGCTCTGGGGCATCCAGAAGAACCGGCCAGCCATG
AATTACGACAAGCTGAGCCGCTCGCTCCGATACTATTATGAGAAAGGCATCATGCAGAAGGTGGCTGGTG
AGCGTTACGTGTACAAGTTTGTGTGTGAGCCCGAGGCCCTCTTCTCTTTGGCCTTCCCGGACAATCAGCG
TCCAGCTCTCAAGGCTGAGTTTGACCGGCCTGTCAGTGAGGAGGACACAGTCCCTTTGTCCCACTTGGAT
GAGAGCCCCGCCTACCTCCCAGAGCTGGCTGGCCCCGCCCAGCCATTTGGCCCCAAGGGTGGCTACTCTT
ACTACCCAACTTTCTTGTACAAAGTGGTTGATATCGGTAA
